>Addgene plasmid #174685 | 6xHis-MBP-huErCas12a | addgene full sequence | sequence record 346198 | Addgene NGS Result
AATATCTCACTCGCAATCAAATTCAGCCGATAGCGGAACGGGAAGGCGACTGGAGTGCCATGTCCGGTTT
TCAACAAACCATGCAAATGCTGAATGAGGGTATCGTTCCCACTGCGATGCTGGTTGCCAACGATCAGATG
GCGCTGGGCGCAATGCGCGCCATTACCGAGTCCGGGCTGCGCGTTGGTGCGGATATCTCGGTAGTGGGAT
ACGACGATACCGAAGACAGCTCATGTTATATCCCGCCGTTAACCACCATCAAACAGGATTTTCGCCTGCT
GGGGCAAACCAGCGTGGACCGCTTGCTGCAACTCTCTCAGGGCCAGGCGGTGAAGGGCAATCAGCTGTTG
CCCGTCTCACTGGTGAAAAGAAAAACCACCCTGGCGCCCAATACGCAAACCGCCTCTCCCCGCGCGTTGG
CCGATTCATTAATGCAGCTGGCACGACAGGTTTCCCGACTGGAAAGCGGGCAGTGAGCGCAACGCAATTA
ATGTAAGTTAGCTCACTCATTAGGCACCGGGATCTCGACCGATGCCCTTGAGAGCCTTCAACCCAGTCAG
CTCCTTCCGGTGGGCGCGGGGCATGACTATCGTCGCCGCACTTATGACTGTCTTCTTTATCATGCAACTC
GTAGGACAGGTGCCGGCAGCGCTCTGGGTCATTTTCGGCGAGGACCGCTTTCGCTGGAGCGCGACGATGA
TCGGCCTGTCGCTTGCGGTATTCGGAATCTTGCACGCCCTCGCTCAAGCCTTCGTCACTGGTCCCGCCAC
CAAACGTTTCGGCGAGAAGCAGGCCATTATCGCCGGCATGGCGGCCCCACGGGTGCGCATGATCGTGCTC
CTGTCGTTGAGGACCCGGCTAGGCTGGCGGGGTTGCCTTACTGGTTAGCAGAATGAATCACCGATACGCG
AGCGAACGTGAAGCGACTGCTGCTGCAAAACGTCTGCGACCTGAGCAACAACATGAATGGTCTTCGGTTT
CCGTGTTTCGTAAAGTCTGGAAACGCGGAAGTCAGCGCCCTGCACCATTATGTTCCGGATCTGCATCGCA
GGATGCTGCTGGCTACCCTGTGGAACACCTACATCTGTATTAACGAAGCGCTGGCATTGACCCTGAGTGA
TTTTTCTCTGGTCCCGCCGCATCCATACCGCCAGTTGTTTACCCTCACAACGTTCCAGTAACCGGGCATG
TTCATCATCAGTAACCCGTATCGTGAGCATCCTCTCTCGTTTCATCGGTATCATTACCCCCATGAACAGA
AATCCCCCTTACACGGAGGCATCAGTGACCAAACAGGAAAAAACCGCCCTTAACATGGCCCGCTTTATCA
GAAGCCAGACATTAACGCTTCTGGAGAAACTCAACGAGCTGGACGCGGATGAACAGGCAGACATCTGTGA
ATCGCTTCACGACCACGCTGATGAGCTTTACCGCAGCTGCCTCGCGCGTTTCGGTGATGACGGTGAAAAC
CTCTGACACATGCAGCTCCCGGAGACGGTCACAGCTTGTCTGTAAGCGGATGCCGGGAGCAGACAAGCCC
GTCAGGGCGCGTCAGCGGGTGTTGGCGGGTGTCGGGGCGCAGCCATGACCCAGTCACGTAGCGATAGCGG
AGTGTATACTGGCTTAACTATGCGGCATCAGAGCAGATTGTACTGAGAGTGCACCATTGCGGTGTGAAAT
ACCGCACAGATGCGTAAGGAGAAAATACCGCATCAGGCGCTCTTCCGCTTCCTCGCTCACTGACTCGCTG
CGCTCGGTCGTTCGGCTGCGGCGAGCGGTATCAGCTCACTCAAAGGCGGTAATACGGTTATCCACAGAAT
CAGGGGATAACGCAGGAAAGAACATGTGAGCAAAAGGCCAGCAAAAGGCCAGGAACCGTAAAAAGGCCGC
GTTGCTGGCGTTTTTCCATAGGCTCCGCCCCCCTGACGAGCATCACAAAAATCGACGCTCAAGTCAGAGG
TGGCGAAACCCGACAGGACTATAAAGATACCAGGCGTTTCCCCCTGGAAGCTCCCTCGTGCGCTCTCCTG
TTCCGACCCTGCCGCTTACCGGATACCTGTCCGCCTTTCTCCCTTCGGGAAGCGTGGCGCTTTCTCATAG
CTCACGCTGTAGGTATCTCAGTTCGGTGTAGGTCGTTCGCTCCAAGCTGGGCTGTGTGCACGAACCCCCC
GTTCAGCCCGACCGCTGCGCCTTATCCGGTAACTATCGTCTTGAGTCCAACCCGGTAAGACACGACTTAT
CGCCACTGGCAGCAGCCACTGGTAACAGGATTAGCAGAGCGAGGTATGTAGGCGGTGCTACAGAGTTCTT
GAAGTGGTGGCCTAACTACGGCTACACTAGAAGGACAGTATTTGGTATCTGCGCTCTGCTGAAGCCAGTT
ACCTTCGGAAAAAGAGTTGGTAGCTCTTGATCCGGCAAACAAACCACCGCTGGTAGCGGTGGTTTTTTTG
TTTGCAAGCAGCAGATTACGCGCAGAAAAAAAGGATCTCAAGAAGATCCTTTGATCTTTTCTACGGGGTC
TGACGCTCAGTGGAACGAAAACTCACGTTAAGGGATTTTGGTCATGAACAATAAAACTGTCTGCTTACAT
AAACAGTAATACAAGGGGTGTTATGAGCCATATTCAACGGGAAACGTCTTGCTCTAGGCCGCGATTAAAT
TCCAACATGGATGCTGATTTATATGGGTATAAATGGGCTCGCGATAATGTCGGGCAATCAGGTGCGACAA
TCTATCGATTGTATGGGAAGCCCGATGCGCCAGAGTTGTTTCTGAAACATGGCAAAGGTAGCGTTGCCAA
TGATGTTACAGATGAGATGGTCAGACTAAACTGGCTGACGGAATTTATGCCTCTTCCGACCATCAAGCAT
TTTATCCGTACTCCTGATGATGCATGGTTACTCACCACTGCGATCCCCGGGAAAACAGCATTCCAGGTAT
TAGAAGAATATCCTGATTCAGGTGAAAACATTGTTGATGCGCTGGCAGTGTTCCTGCGCCGGTTGCATTC
GATTCCTGTTTGTAATTGTCCTTTTAACAGCGATCGCGTATTTCGTCTCGCTCAGGCGCAATCACGAATG
AATAACGGTTTGGTTGATGCGAGTGATTTTGATGACGAGCGTAATGGCTGGCCTGTTGAACAAGTCTGGA
AAGAAATGCATAAACTTTTGCCATTCTCACCGGATTCAGTCGTCACTCATGGTGATTTCTCACTTGATAA
CCTTATTTTTGACGAGGGGAAATTAATAGGTTGTATTGATGTTGGACGAGTCGGAATCGCAGACCGATAC
CAGGATCTTGCCATCCTATGGAACTGCCTCGGTGAGTTTTCTCCTTCATTACAGAAACGGCTTTTTCAAA
AATATGGTATTGATAATCCTGATATGAATAAATTGCAGTTTCATTTGATGCTCGATGAGTTTTTCTAAGA
ATTAATTCATGAGCGGATACATATTTGAATGTATTTAGAAAAATAAACAAATAGGGGTTCCGCGCACATT
TCCCCGAAAAGTGCCACCTGAAATTGTAAACGTTACTAGTTTGTTAAAATTCGCGTTAAATTTTTGTTAA
ATCAGCTCATTTTTTAACCAATAGGCCGAAATCGGCAAAATCCCTTATAAATCAAAAGAATAGACCGAGA
TAGGGT
[37 nt withheld, positions 3647-3683]
AAAGAACGTGGACTCCAACGTCAAAGG
[49 nt withheld, positions 3711-3759]
T
[91 nt withheld, positions 3761-3851]
G
[124 nt withheld, positions 3853-3976]
CCCATTCGCCAATCCGGATATAGTTCCTCCTTTCAGCAAAAAACCCCTCAAGACCCGTTTAGAGGCCCCA
AGGGGTTATGCTAGTTATTGCTCAGCGGTGGCAGCAGCCAACTCAGCTTCCTTTCGGGCTTTGTTAGCAG
CCGGATCTCAGTGGTGGTGGTGGTGGTGCGCGTAATCTGGAACATCGTATGGGTAAGCGTAATCTGGAAC
ATCGTATGGGTAGGATCCTACTTTGCGTTTCTTTTTCGGCAAGTACCGTTTGTTTTGAATAAAGTCAAAC
CAGTCTTTGTTGCTGATCTTGAGCTTATCTCGGCTAAATTTCCCATCCTCTTTCCAGTTCTCTGTTATTT
GTTTGATTTCGTAAAGGCCTTTAAGGGCGATACAATATGCTCCATTCGCGTCGGCGTCTTTTGGCAAAGC
ATCGCCAGCTTTGGCGGAATCATAGAATATGTTGTTTTCGTTCAATACAGGACTGATCAATCTGTCGTAA
TCCCGGTCTTCCAATTCAGAAAGACTGTTTCGCATCTGGACGGTCAACCGGAAGATTTCAAAAATGTGTT
GGACGATCTCGTAGTCAATGATATCTTGTCGGAGGTCGTGGCCGTCTCGCCAATTTATGTCGGTCATCTC
CAGAGTCTTTTCCATATCCTTCGTAATGTCAATCGTGTCTGATTCGTTTGAGAACCGACCGTTAACGAAC
CTGCGCTTTATCCTAACCCCGTATGTGTAGACACTCCATGAGCTCTTTGACATCACTGTATTTTGCGTAA
TAAAGTTGTTATAATCGAACGTAAAACAGAACAGATTCTTTTCTGAATCGTACCGGATTGAATCGAATTT
CTTGATGAACTCACGTTTTGCATCGACTGTCAAGTCCTTAAACTTGAAGATATTCACGAACCCTGTGGTG
GGGTCTATCTTTGATGTATACGCGGCAGGAACGTAAAATATACACCCGCACTGGTGTCCCACGTTTTTAA
GCTTGTCCGGTATGTATGTGAGCTGGTATCCCTTAAGGAGCCCTCCATTTTCTGTTATGCTTATATCCTT
GAACACGAGGTAATTGAGTTTATTAATAAGCATCGTTTCAAACTTTTGGTACACCTGTCGCTCCACCTTG
AACCTCCCTTTTTTAAAACCGTAGCTCAAATCTTCCATGACAATAATCGCGTTGTACTTTATAACCATTT
TGGAGATTTCATGAATTACAAGGCTCAGGTAACCCTCCTTGATTTCTTTTATTTTTCCTATTTCCTTCCA
TTCTTTACGAGCAATCTGGCGCGCCCCCTCCCGTTGTTTGAGCTTTATCTGATAGTCGTATCCATTAACG
ATATTAAAGGATTTTTGTTCAACGATGTTCCCACATGTGTCTATAACGGAGACATAAATAAGGTTTCTTT
CGCCGCGATCAATGCCTATAACATGAAGATCTTTCTCCTTTGCTATGTACTGCAGAATCCGGTCATTTAT
GAACCCGGTCTTATTCGCTTTAAAATTGATCGTGATTGGCATGTGAAGGAAGTACTTATCATAGGTATAC
CGATAGTCCTTCACGATGTTTGTGGCGGCTTCGTGATGTCCCACTACATTTTTCAACTTCGCCGCCTCGT
CTGAAAGCTCTTTGTCTGACTTATCATTAAAATACTTATAAAGCTCTTGGTAGATATTCTCTGGTATATT
CTTCCGCACTATCTGTATGTTGCCGAACTGATCTTTCTCTTCGGCCTCGTACGTCCTGTTAACCAGGATG
CTGCCTTTTTTGTGGATAATTGGGTTTTTGATAGAACTCTTTCGGAAAAATATCTCTGCCTCACCGTTCA
GCTTGAGCACGATATCCTTAAGATTCTCTTCGGAAAAGAGATTTTTGAGGTACATAGTATGAAGGTTATC
GTTGCCAGTTGATTTCTTAGAAAAGTCCTTGTTGTAGATTTGGAACAAATAAAGTTGGCCTTTTTCCTGC
AAAAGATCAATATCCTTCTCGCTGATATAAGTCCAATCAATCTTGTAACCCTGGAGCTCAACCTCGCGAT
AAAATCCTGATATATCTTCATAGGTAGACGTGTCTGAGAAGTCAAATCCAAAATTCTTCCACTCTGGGTG
AATTGCAATACAGTTTTTAAAATAGTCAATCAAATCATGACAAAAAGTGATGTCAAAGTCCTTAGAACTT
TTGATGTGCTTGTTTTGCTTATAACCTTCCAAGATATATGCACTAGGCTTGTACGTCTCAACCCCGGTCT
TGGAACTGAGGAAAACTTTAGGGATCATTTTGTTTGGTCCAGGGAGCAAATTATAAATCATCTTTTTATA
ATCGCCTTTGTTCTCAGATGTGTTTCCTTCAATAATCTTTTTATCGGGCTTATTTTTAGCATTAAAAATT
CCGAGATAGTAAAGATTATCTCGCATCAAGATTATCGCGTTATTGGAGTACTCCTTGCTTTTAGACCATC
CGTCAGCCAAGGTCGGGATACCGAAATTGAGCTTGATTTTCTTTGTGGAGTATGGTTTTTGAGTTACATA
ATTTCGGACCAAATTATAGAGTGAGATAACGGGATAAATCTCATCGTATATTTCTTCAAGTTCCGCATAA
AAATTATTATCCTTATCAACCAGTTCCTCAGTCATGAATACACTACACCAGTGAAAAGCATTCATGATTA
CGTCAAGTACATTTTTCAGTTCGGAAGCCTTGAGTTCAGACTCTACAAGGTGGATCTCAGGATTATATTT
CAGCTCTTGCGCCTCAAAGTTATTCAGTATGTGGCTGATCTCATGGATATATGTCTCAGCTTTTATGTTG
TCATCTGAGCACAGCTTGTAGTTAGACACCAATTCATTGATTTCCGTTATGCTCTTCTGCAGGTCGTTTT
TGACGGCCTTCTTCACTTTATCGGCTTTACTTTTCCCGTTACCAGGAAGAATATTATTGTAATGAATCTC
AAGAGCTGTGTTTATGGTTTCCCAATCTCGATAGGTCTTTTGAGATACACTTTCATAGAATTTACTCACG
ATATAGATCTTGTCAAGGTTATAGCCATTATAGTTATCCCCTATCTTCCTGAGCCGTTCCACGATATGCT
TACTGGAAATGTTGTCGAGGAAGCCGTTTACGCTTTGGTAGACCTCCTCATCTGACTCAAATTTATACGG
CACCTCATAGCTAGTGTCCGCTATACAAAGAATTTGCTTATGCAGTTTTTGCAATTTGTAGAGGTTTTTG
TTCTCCTTGTTTTTTTGACAGTACAAATTCATGAAAGAATTCACCTTCCCACAGATGTCATTATAAAAGG
ATATTCCTTCTTGTGTAATAAATTCACCGTATTTCTCATAGCTGTAGATCTCCTCCAATGACATTTCCTT
GAGAGAATCCTTCATATCACCACTTATCTTATTAATATCGTCATTGGACAAGGACTTTACAATGCGCCTA
TATACCAGAGCATTGGAGAAGAAGATCTCCGCATTGTCATTGACGATTCTGTGGCAGCTGGATGAGCTGA
TGTCGTCCGCAGAAAAACAATTAGCGCGGTTTTTAAAGTAATCCTTAAAGCTCGTTGCAAACCGTGAAAA
GAGCTTGATGACTTGAGTTTTTTCTTCTTTCTCAGACGCAGAGTAGTTATTATTATGAATTACAAATTCT
GGAAGGATGTCACTGATGAGTTTGGCTGAGAACATATTCTTAAAACGATCATCGTTGGCGAACTTCTTGT
GGATCGCCTTCCGGTACTCGGTTTGCTCCTTAATGAGGGTATCTTTGTTATCACCATTTTTCAGCTGAAT
CTCCATCTTCTCAAAAAGAGACGTCCAATCAATATCATCGATAGAGGACAGCGTCTCGGAGATAAAACCC
CGGTAATAGTCATCCATGATGTCTTTCAAAATCTGCCTATTCTCCCCCCGCAACTCATCCTCCTTAATAA
TTCCATTTTTTACGATAAACTGTTGAGTCGTCTCAGTGGGAATGAGGGCATTCCGAAGGGTCTTCTGCAG
AGAACTAATCCCAATGAAGTTTTGAAAATTATTAGTTCCGTTGTTCACCTTTCTCTTCTTCTTAGGATTG
GATTGGAAGTACAGGTTTTCCTCGATCCCATTAGTCTGCGCGTCTTTCAGGGCTTCATCGACAGTCTGAC
GACCGCTGGCGGCGTTGATCACCGCAGTACGCACGGCATACCAGAAAGCGGACATCTGCGGGATGTTCGG
CATGATTTCACCTTTCTGGGCGTTTTCCATAGTGGCGGCAATACGTGGATCTTTCGCCAACTCTTCCTCG
TAAGACTTCAGCGCTACGGCACCCAGCGGTTTGTCTTTATTAACCGCTTCCAGACCTTCATCAGTCAGCA
GATAGTTTTCGAGGAACTCTTTTGCCAGCTCTTTGTTCGGACTGGCGGCGTTAATACCTGCGCTCAGCAC
GCCAACGAACGGTTTGGATGGTTGACCCTTGAAGGTCGGCAGTACCGTTACACCATAATTCACTTTGCTG
GTGTCGATGTTGGACCATGCCCACGGGCCGTTGATGGTCATCGCTGTTTCGCCTTTATTAAAGGCAGCTT
CTGCGATGGAGTAATCGGTGTCTGCATTCATGTGTTTGTTTTTAATCAGGTCAACCAGGAAGGTCAGACC
CGCTTTCGCGCCAGCGTTATCCACGCCCACGTCTTTAATGTCGTACTTGCCGTTTTCATACTTGAACGCA
TAACCCCCGTCAGCAGCAATCAGCGGCCAGGTGAAGTACGGTTCTTGCAGGTTGAACATCAGCGCGCTCT
TACCTTTCGCTTTCAGTTCTTTATCCAGCGCCGGGATCTCTTCCCAGGTTTTTGGCGGGTTCGGCAGCAG
ATCTTTGTTATAAATCAGCGATAACGCTTCAACAGCGATCGGGTAAGCAATCAGCTTGCCGTTGTAACGT
ACGGCATCCCAGGTAAACGGATACAGCTTGTCCTGGAACGCTTTGTCCGGGGTGATTTCAGCCAACAGGC
CAGATTGAGCGTAGCCACCAAAGCGGTCGTGTGCCCAGAAGATAATGTCAGGGCCATCGCCAGTTGCCGC
AACCTGTGGGAATTTCTCTTCCAGTTTATCCGGATGCTCAACGGTGACTTTAATTCCGGTATCTTTCTCG
AATTTCTTACCGACTTCAGCGAGACCGTTATAGCCTTTATCGCCGTTAATCCAGATTACCAGTTTACCTT
CTTCGATTTTCATAGAAGAACCATGGTGATGGTGATGGTGAGAAGAACCCATGGTATATCTCCTTCTTAA
AGTTAAACAAAATTATTTCTAGAGGGGAATTGTTATCCGCTCACAATTCCCCTATAGTGAGTCGTATTAA
TTTCGCGGGATCGAGATCTCGATCCTCTACGCCGGACGCATCGTGGCCGGCATCACCGGCGCCACAGGTG
CGGTTGCTGGCGCCTATATCGCCGACATCACCGATGGGGAAGATCGGGCTCGCCACTTCGGGCTCATGAG
CGCTTGTTTCGGCGTGGGTATGGTGGCAGGCCCCGTGGCCGGGGGACTGTTGGGCGCCATCTCCTTGCAT
GCACCATTCCTTGCGGCGGCGGTGCTCAACGGCCTCAACCTACTACTGGGCTGCTTCCTAATGCAGGAGT
CGCATAAGGGAGAGCGTCGAGATCCCGGACACCATCGAATGGCGCAAAACCTTTCGCGGTATGGCATGAT
AGCGCCCGGAAGAGAGTCAATTCAGGGTGGTGAATGTGAAACCAGTAACGTTATACGATGTCGCAGAGTA
TGCCGGTGTCTCTTATCAGACCGTTTCCCGCGTGGTGAACCAGGCCAGCCACGTTTCTGCGAAAACGCGG
GAAAAAGTGGAAGCGGCGATGGCGGAGCTGAATTACATTCCCAACCGCGTGGCACAACAACTGGCGGGCA
AACAGTCGTTGCTGATTGGCGTTGCCACCTCCAGTCTGGCCCTGCACGCGCCGTCGCAAATTGTCGCGGC
GATTAAATCTCGCGCCGATCAACTGGGTGCCAGCGTGGTGGTGTCGATGGTAGAACGAAGCGGCGTCGAA
GCCTGTAAAGCGGCGGTGCACAATCTTCTCGCGCAACGCGTCAGTGGGCTGATCATTAACTATCCGCTGG
ATGACCAGGATGCCATTGCTGTGGAAGCTGCCTGCACTAATGTTCCGGCGTTATTTCTTGATGTCTCTGA
CCAGACACCCATCAACAGTATTATTTTCTCCCATGAAGACGGTACGCGACTGGGCGTGGAGCATCTGGTC
GCATTGGGTCACCAGCAAATCGCGCTGTTAGCGGGCCCATTAAGTTCTGTCTCGGCGCGTCTGCGTCTGG
CTGGCTGGCATA
Features (pLannotate 1.2.2; 23 found; start..end, strand, type, name):
    489..510     +  protein_bind   CAP binding site: CAP binding activates transcription in the presence of cAMP. E. coli catabolite activator protein
    525..816     +  CDS            TcR (fragment): tetracycline efflux protein; tet; confers resistance to tetracycline
    888..1268    -  CDS            YPB1_ECOLX: Protein predicted: Swiss-Prot protein existence level 4. From Escherichia coli.
   1285..1476    +  CDS            rop: Rop protein, which maintains plasmids at low copy number; rop
   1578..1717    +  misc_feature   bom: basis of mobility region from pBR322
   1903..2491    -  rep_origin     ori: high-copy-number ColE1/pMB1/pBR322/pUC origin of replication
   2613..3428    +  CDS            KanR: aminoglycoside phosphotransferase; aph(3')-Ia; confers resistance to kanamycin in bacteria or G418 (Geneticin®) in eukaryotes
   3437..3494    -  promoter       AmpR promoter (fragment): bla
   3548..3976    -  rep_origin     f1 ori (sequence partly withheld): f1 bacteriophage origin of replication; arrow indicates direction of (+) strand synthesis
   4013..4060    -  terminator     T7 terminator: transcription terminator for bacteriophage T7 RNA polymerase
   4068..4117    -  CDS            SET1 (fragment): solubility-enhancement tag derived from T7 phage gene 10B
   4127..4144    -  CDS            9xHis (fragment): 9xHis affinity tag
   4146..4171    -  CDS            3xHA (fragment): three tandem HA epitope tags
   4182..4198    -  CDS            3xHA (fragment): three tandem HA epitope tags
   8040..8056    -  CDS            TEV site (fragment): tobacco etch virus (TEV) protease recognition and cleavage site
   8069..9169    -  CDS            MBP: maltose binding protein from E. coli; malE (mutated); This version of the gene does not encode a signal sequence, so MBP will remain in the cytosol.
   9179..9196    -  CDS            6xHis: 6xHis affinity tag
   9215..9237    -  RBS            RBS: efficient ribosome binding site from bacteriophage T7 gene 10 (Olins and Rangwala, 1989)
   9252..9276    -  protein_bind   lac operator: The lac repressor binds to the lac operator to inhibit transcription in E. coli. This inhibition can be relieved by adding lactose or isopropyl-β-D-thiogalactopyranoside (IPTG). lac repressor encoded by lacI
   9277..9295    -  promoter       T7 promoter: promoter for bacteriophage T7 RNA polymerase
   9317..9596    +  CDS            TcR (fragment): tetracycline efflux protein; tet; confers resistance to tetracycline
   9604..9681    +  promoter       lacI promoter: lacI
   9682..476     +  CDS            lacI (across the origin): lac repressor; lacI; The lac repressor binds to the lac operator to inhibit transcription in E. coli. This inhibition can be relieved by adding lactose or isopropyl-β-D-thiogalactopyranoside (IPTG).
