[The description below was written by a language model from this plasmid's Addgene catalogue record and pLannotate feature annotations shown in this document.]
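Description:
6xHis-MBP-huErCas12a is a pET-family bacterial expression plasmid of about 10.3 kb for producing recombinant Cas12a (Cpf1) from Eubacterium rectale in E. coli. It is selected with kanamycin through an aph(3')-Ia cassette and replicates from a ColE1/pBR322-type origin. The backbone also carries the rop gene and bom region, an f1 origin, and remnant tetracycline-resistance fragments left over from its pBR322 ancestry. A lacI gene with its own promoter supplies the lac repressor.

The expression cassette lies on the reverse strand. A T7 promoter is followed by a lac operator and the T7 gene 10 ribosome binding site, so transcription depends on a host that supplies T7 RNA polymerase (a DE3-type strain) and is induced with IPTG. The open reading frame begins with a 6xHis tag, then cytosolic maltose-binding protein without a signal sequence, then a TEV protease site. The roughly 3.8 kb huErCas12a coding sequence follows and ends at a T7 terminator. The automated feature table leaves the Cas12a region itself unannotated. According to the catalogue, nuclear localization signals flank the nuclease and a second 6xHis tag sits at the C terminus. The annotation also detects a His run and short HA-like fragments downstream of the insert. The gene carries a Q926R substitution that the depositor reports does not affect function.

The His tags allow affinity purification, MBP is a standard solubility-enhancing fusion partner, and TEV cleavage can remove the N-terminal tags. The plasmid was assembled by Gibson cloning as part of a comparison of Cas12a orthologs for CRISPR-based nucleic acid detection.
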