Addgene plasmid #174685: 6xHis-MBP-huErCas12a
Purpose: Expresses 6xHis-MBP tagged ErCas12a
Depositing lab: Piyush Jain. Depositing organization: University of Florida. Publication: A Combinatorial Approach towards Adaptability of 22 Functional Cas12a Orthologs for Nucleic Acid Detection in Clinical Samples. Nguyen LT, Macaluso NC, Jain PK. medRxiv 2021.07.21 10.1101/2021.07.21.21260653.
Backbone
  Vector backbone: pET
  Backbone manufacturer: Scott Gradia Lab
  Backbone size w/o insert (bp): 6462
  Vector type: Bacterial Expression, CRISPR, Synthetic Biology
Growth in bacteria
  Bacterial resistance: Kanamycin, 50 μg/mL
  Growth temperature: 37°C
  Growth strain: DH5alpha
  Growth instructions: Use of strain Rosetta™ 2(DE3)pLysS for expression is highly recommended
  Copy number: Unknown
Gene/Insert
  Gene/Insert name: huErCas12a (alt name: huErCpf1)
  Species: Eubacterium rectale
  Insert size (bp): 3840
  Mutation: Q926R mutation is observed as indicated from the lab the gene was obtained, but the mutation does not affect ErCas12a function
  Promoter: T7
  Tag / fusion protein: 6xHis, MBP, TEV, NLS (N terminal on insert); NLS, 6xHis (C terminal on insert)
  Cloning method: Gibson Cloning
Terms and licenses: Academic/Nonprofit Terms; Industry Terms: Not Available to Industry
Depositor comments: The vector is obtained from Scott Gradia Lab (Addgene #29656) while the gene is obtained from Stephen Ekker Lab (Addgene #132641) . Read the preprint on medRxiv here: https://www.medrxiv.org/content/10.1101/2021.07.21.21260653v1
How to cite: 6xHis-MBP-huErCas12a was a gift from Piyush Jain (Addgene plasmid # 174685 ; http://n2t.net/addgene:174685 ; RRID:Addgene_174685)
